Addgene plasmid #177094: pHAGE-APPSw;T719N
Purpose: For lentiviral transduction of APPsw; T719N
Depositing lab: Wade Harper. Depositing organization: Harvard Medical School. Publication: Spatial snapshots of amyloid precursor protein intramembrane processing via early endosome proteomics. Park H, Hundley FV, Yu Q, Overmyer KA, Brademan DR, Serrano L, Paulo JA, Paoli JC, Swarup S, Coon JJ, Gygi SP, Wade Harper J. Nat Commun. 2022 Oct 16;13(1):6112. doi: 10.1038/s41467-022-33881-x. PubMed 36245040.
Backbone
  Vector backbone: pHAGE
  Vector type: Lentiviral
  Selectable markers: Puromycin
Growth in bacteria
  Bacterial resistance: Ampicillin, 100 μg/mL
  Growth temperature: 37°C
  Growth strain: NEB Stable
  Copy number: Unknown
Gene/Insert
  Gene/Insert name: APPsw;T719N
  Species: H. sapiens (human)
  Mutation: T719N, K651N and M652L (please see depositor comments)
  Entrez Gene: APP (a.k.a. AAA, ABETA, ABPP, AD1, APPI, CTFgamma, CVAP, PN-II, PN2, alpha-sAPP, preA4)
  Cloning method: Gateway Cloning
  Sequencing primers: 5′ n/a
Terms and licenses: Academic/Nonprofit Terms; Industry Terms: Not Available to Industry
Depositor comments: Please note there are two additional mutations in the insert compared to NCBI reference- K651N and M652L. Depositor confirms these mutations are not a concern for plasmid function. Please visit https://www.biorxiv.org/content/10.1101/2022.03.31.486371v1 for bioRxiv preprint.
How to cite: pHAGE-APPSw;T719N was a gift from Wade Harper (Addgene plasmid # 177094 ; http://n2t.net/addgene:177094 ; RRID:Addgene_177094)
