[The description below was written by a language model from this plasmid's Addgene catalogue record and pLannotate feature annotations shown in this document.]
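Description:
pHAGE-APPSw;T719N is an HIV-1-based lentiviral transfer plasmid on the pHAGE backbone, made to deliver a mutant human amyloid precursor protein (APP) into mammalian cells by transduction. In bacteria it is maintained through a high-copy ColE1/pUC-type origin and selected with ampicillin via β-lactamase. The viral region annotated in the 10.1 kb sequence runs from a truncated 5' LTR through the Ψ packaging signal (with an adjoining gag fragment), the Rev response element and the cPPT/CTS to a U3-deleted, self-inactivating 3' LTR. These elements support RNA packaging, Rev-dependent nuclear export and efficient nuclear import of the reverse-transcribed genome, while the integrated provirus lacks LTR promoter activity. Short nef, Rev, lacI, lac promoter and SV40 fragments are backbone remnants.

The payload is driven by the CMV immediate-early enhancer and promoter. The APP open reading frame sits between attB1 and attB2 sites, consistent with its insertion by Gateway recombination. According to the record it carries T719N together with K651N and M652L; the latter pair corresponds to the "Sw" in the construct name, and the depositor states that these changes are not a concern for function. A FLAG tag fragment is annotated just downstream of attB2, but the record does not say whether it is translated in frame with APP. An EMCV IRES then allows puromycin N-acetyltransferase to be translated from the same transcript, linking puromycin selection of transduced cells to insert expression, and a WPRE enhances transcript expression. The associated publication concerns APP intramembrane processing studied by early endosome proteomics.
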