Features (pLannotate 1.2.2; 29 found; start..end, strand, type, name):
    377..634     +  LTR            5' LTR (truncated): truncated 5' long terminal repeat (LTR) from HIV-1
    681..806     +  misc_feature   HIV-1 Ψ: packaging signal of human immunodeficiency virus type 1
    790..1128    +  CDS            HIV-1 gag (fragment): gag protein from human immunodeficiency virus 1; gag
   1303..1536    +  misc_feature   RRE: The Rev response element (RRE) of HIV-1 allows for Rev-dependent mRNA export from the nucleus to the cytoplasm.
   1913..2013    +  CDS            Rev (fragment): human immunodeficiency virus 1 (HIV-1) Rev protein; rev; enhances nuclear export of unspliced and incompletely spliced viral mRNAs
   2062..2179    +  misc_feature   cPPT/CTS: central polypurine tract and central termination sequence of HIV-1
   2231..2534    +  enhancer       CMV enhancer: human cytomegalovirus immediate early enhancer
   2535..2738    +  promoter       CMV promoter: human cytomegalovirus (CMV) immediate early promoter
   2834..2852    +  promoter       T7 promoter: promoter for bacteriophage T7 RNA polymerase
   2882..2906    +  protein_bind   attB1: mutant version of attB; recombination site for the Gateway® BP reaction BP Clonase™
   2912..5164    +  CDS            APP (sequence partly withheld): A4_HUMAN - Also known as A4, AD1. Experimental evidence at protein level: Swiss-Prot protein existence level 1. N-APP binds TNFRSF21 triggering caspase activation and degeneration of both neuronal cell bodies (via caspase-3) and axons (via caspase-6). From Homo sapiens (Human).
   5172..5196    -  protein_bind   attB2: mutant version of attB; recombination site for the Gateway® BP reaction BP Clonase™
   5231..5251    +  CDS            FLAG (fragment): FLAG® epitope tag, followed by an enterokinase cleavage site
   5405..5867    +  misc_feature   IRES: internal ribosome entry site (IRES) of the encephalomyocarditis virus (EMCV)
   5881..6480    +  CDS            PuroR: puromycin N-acetyltransferase; pac from Streptomyces alboniger; confers resistance to puromycin
   6497..7085    +  misc_feature   WPRE: woodchuck hepatitis virus posttranscriptional regulatory element
   7093..7158    +  CDS            nef (fragment): NEF_HV1Z2 - Experimental evidence at protein level: Swiss-Prot protein existence level 1. Extracellular Nef protein targets CD4(+) T-lymphocytes for apoptosis by interacting with CXCR4 surface receptors. From Human immunodeficiency virus type 1 group M subtype D (isolate Z2/CDC-Z34) (HIV-1).
   7160..7393    +  LTR            3' LTR (ΔU3): self-inactivating 3' long terminal repeat (LTR) from HIV-1
   7598..7702    +  promoter       AmpR promoter: bla
   7703..8563    +  CDS            AmpR: β-lactamase; bla; confers resistance to ampicillin, carbenicillin, and related antibiotics
   8734..9322    +  rep_origin     ori: high-copy-number ColE1/pMB1/pBR322/pUC origin of replication
   9505..9559    +  CDS            lacI (fragment): lac repressor; lacI; The lac repressor binds to the lac operator to inhibit transcription in E. coli. This inhibition can be relieved by adding lactose or isopropyl-β-D-thiogalactopyranoside (IPTG).
   9565..9658    +  rep_origin     SV40 ori (fragment): SV40 origin of replication
   9683..9720    +  CDS            lacI (fragment): lac repressor; lacI; The lac repressor binds to the lac operator to inhibit transcription in E. coli. This inhibition can be relieved by adding lactose or isopropyl-β-D-thiogalactopyranoside (IPTG).
   9733..9754    +  protein_bind   CAP binding site: CAP binding activates transcription in the presence of cAMP. E. coli catabolite activator protein
   9769..9799    +  promoter       lac promoter: promoter for the E. coli lac operon
   9807..9823    +  protein_bind   lac operator: The lac repressor binds to the lac operator to inhibit transcription in E. coli. This inhibition can be relieved by adding lactose or isopropyl-β-D-thiogalactopyranoside (IPTG). lac repressor encoded by lacI
   9857..9940    +  polyA_signal   SV40 poly(A) signal (fragment): SV40 polyadenylation signal
  10107..329     +  CDS            nef (fragment) (across the origin): NEF_HV1BR - Experimental evidence at protein level: Swiss-Prot protein existence level 1. Extracellular Nef protein targets CD4(+) T-lymphocytes for apoptosis by interacting with CXCR4 surface receptors (PubMed:14990729). From Human immunodeficiency virus type 1 group M subtype B (isolate BRU/LAI) (HIV-1).
>Addgene plasmid #177094 | pHAGE-APPSw;T719N | addgene full sequence | sequence record 346523 | Addgene NGS Result
TGGAAGGGCTAATTCACTCCCAAAGAAGACAAGATATCCTTGATCTGTGGATCTACCACACACAAGGCTA
CTTCCCTGATTAGCAGAACTACACACCAGGGCCAGGGGTCAGATATCCACTGACCTTTGGATGGTGCTAC
AAGCTAGTACCAGTTGAGCCAGATAAGGTAGAAGAGGCCAATAAAGGAGAGAACACCAGCTTGTTACACC
CTGTGAGCCTGCATGGGATGGATGACCCGGAGAGAGAAGTGTTAGAGTGGAGGTTTGACAGCCGCCTAGC
ATTTCATCACGTGGCCCGAGAGCTGCATCCGGAGTACTTCAAGAACTGCTGATATCGAGCTTGCTACAAG
GGACTTTCCGCTGGGGACTTTCCAGGGAGGCGTGGCCTGGGCGGGACTGGGGAGTGGCGAGCCCTCAGAT
CCTGCATATAAGCAGCTGCTTTTTGCCTGTACTGGGTCTCTCTGGTTAGACCAGATCTGAGCCTGGGAGC
TCTCTGGCTAACTAGGGAACCCACTGCTTAAGCCTCAATAAAGCTTGCCTTGAGTGCTTCAAGTAGTGTG
TGCCCGTCTGTTGTGTGACTCTGGTAACTAGAGATCCCTCAGACCCTTTTAGTCAGTGTGGAAAATCTCT
AGCAGTGGCGCCCGAACAGGGACTTGAAAGCGAAAGGGAAACCAGAGGAGCTCTCTCGACGCAGGACTCG
GCTTGCTGAAGCGCGCACGGCAAGAGGCGAGGGGCGGCGACTGGTGAGTACGCCAAAAATTTTGACTAGC
GGAGGCTAGAAGGAGAGAGATGGGTGCGAGAGCGTCAGTATTAAGCGGGGGAGAATTAGATCGCGATGGG
AAAAAATTCGGTTAAGGCCAGGGGGAAAGAAAAAATATAAATTAAAACATATAGTATGGGCAAGCAGGGA
GCTAGAACGATTCGCAGTTAATCCTGGCCTGTTAGAAACATCAGAAGGCTGTAGACAAATACTGGGACAG
CTACAACCATCCCTTCAGACAGGATCAGAAGAACTTAGATCATTATATAATACAGTAGCAACCCTCTATT
GTGTGCATCAAAGGATAGAGATAAAAGACACCAAGGAAGCTTTAGACAAGATAGAGGAAGAGCAAAACAA
AAGTAAGACCACCGCACAGCAAGCGGCCGGCCGCTGATCTTCAGACCTGGAGGAGGAGATATGAGGGACA
ATTGGAGAAGTGAATTATATAAATATAAAGTAGTAAAAATTGAACCATTAGGAGTAGCACCCACCAAGGC
AAAGAGAAGAGTGGTGCAGAGAGAAAAAAGAGCAGTGGGAATAGGAGCTTTGTTCCTTGGGTTCTTGGGA
GCAGCAGGAAGCACTATGGGCGCAGCGTCAATGACGCTGACGGTACAGGCCAGACAATTATTGTCTGGTA
TAGTGCAGCAGCAGAACAATTTGCTGAGGGCTATTGAGGCGCAACAGCATCTGTTGCAACTCACAGTCTG
GGGCATCAAGCAGCTCCAGGCAAGAATCCTGGCTGTGGAAAGATACCTAAAGGATCAACAGCTCCTGGGG
ATTTGGGGTTGCTCTGGAAAACTCATTTGCACCACTGCTGTGCCTTGGAATGCTAGTTGGAGTAATAAAT
CTCTGGAACAGATTTGGAATCACACGACCTGGATGGAGTGGGACAGAGAAATTAACAATTACACAAGCTT
AATACACTCCTTAATTGAAGAATCGCAAAACCAGCAAGAAAAGAATGAACAAGAATTATTGGAATTAGAT
AAATGGGCAAGTTTGTGGAATTGGTTTAACATAACAAATTGGCTGTGGTATATAAAATTATTCATAATGA
TAGTAGGAGGCTTGGTAGGTTTAAGAATAGTTTTTGCTGTACTTTCTATAGTGAATAGAGTTAGGCAGGG
ATATTCACCATTATCGTTTCAGACCCACCTCCCAACCCCGAGGGGACCCGACAGGCCCGAAGGAATAGAA
GAAGAAGGTGGAGAGAGAGACAGAGACAGATCCATTCGATTAGTGAACGGATCTCGACGGTATCGCCGAA
TTAATTCACAAATGGCAGTATTCATCCACAATTTTAAAAGAAAAGGGGGGATTGGGGGGTACAGTGCAGG
GGAAAGAATAGTAGACATAATAGCAACAGACATACAAACTAAAGAATTACAAAAACAAATTACAAAAATT
CAAAATTTTCGGGTTTATTACAGGGACAGCAGAGATCCAGTTTGGACTAGTGGAGTTCCGCGTTACATAA
CTTACGGTAAATGGCCCGCCTGGCTGACCGCCCAACGACCCCCGCCCATTGACGTCAATAATGACGTATG
TTCCCATAGTAACGCCAATAGGGACTTTCCATTGACGTCAATGGGTGGAGTATTTACGGTAAACTGCCCA
CTTGGCAGTACATCAAGTGTATCATATGCCAAGTACGCCCCCTATTGACGTCAATGACGGTAAATGGCCC
GCCTGGCATTATGCCCAGTACATGACCTTATGGGACTTTCCTACTTGGCAGTACATCTACGTATTAGTCA
TCGCTATTACCATGGTGATGCGGTTTTGGCAGTACATCAATGGGCGTGGATAGCGGTTTGACTCACGGGG
ATTTCCAAGTCTCCACCCCATTGACGTCAATGGGAGTTTGTTTTGGCACCAAAATCAACGGGACTTTCCA
AAATGTCGTAACAACTCCGCCCCATTGACGCAAATGGGCGGTAGGCGTGTACGGTGGGAGGTCTATATAA
GCAGAGCTCGTTTAGTGAACCGTCAGATCGCCTGGAGACGCCATCCACGCTGTTTTGACCTCCATAGAAG
ACACCGGCGGCCGCAGATCTCTCGAGGTTGATCTAATACGACTCACTATAGGGAGACCCAAGCTGGCTAG
TTAAGCTATCAACAAGTTTGTACAAAAAAGCAGGCTCCACCATGCTGCCCGGTTTGGCACTGCTCCTGCT
GGCCGCCTGGACGGCTCGGGCGCTGGAGGTACCC
[315 nt withheld, positions 2975-3289]
CTTCTCGTTCCTGACAAGTGCAAATTCTTACACCAGGAGAGGATGGATGTTTGCGAAACTCATCTTCACT
GGCACACCGTCGCCAAAGAGACATGCAGTGAGAAGAGTACCAACTTGCATGACTACGGCATGTTGCTGCC
CTGCGGAATTGACAAGTTCCGAGGGGTAGAGTTTGTGTGTTGCCCACTGGCTGAAGAAAGTGACAATGTG
GATTCTGCTGATGCGGAGGAGGATGACTCGGATGTCTGGTGGGGCGGAGCAGACACAGACTATGCAGATG
GGAGTGAAGACAAAGTAGTAGAAGTAGCAGAGGAGGAAGAAGTGGCTGAGGTGGAAGAAGAAGAAGCCGA
TGATGACGAGGACGATGAGGATGGTGATGAGGTAGAGGAAGAGGCTGAGGAACCCTACGAAGAAGCCACA
GAGAGAACCACCAGCATTGCCACCACCACCACCACCACCACAGAGTCTGTGGAAGAGGTGGTTCGAGAGG
TGTGCTCTGAACAAGCCGAGACGGGGCCGTGCCGAGCAATGATCTCCCGCTGGTACTTTGATGTGACTGA
AGGGAAGTGTGCCCCATTCTTTTACGGCGGATGTGGCGGCAACCGGAACAACTTTGACACAGAAGAGTAC
TGCATGGCCGTGTGTGGCAGCGCCATTCCTACAACAGCAGCCAGTACCCCTGATGCCGTTGACAAGTATC
TCGAGACACCTGGGGATGAGAATGAA
[540 nt withheld, positions 4016-4555]
AAAGAGCAAAACTATTCAGATGACGTCTTGGCCAACATGATTAGTGAACCAAGGATCAGTTACGGAAACG
ATGCTCTCATGCCATCTTTGACCGAAACGAAAACCACCGTGGAGCTCCTTCCCGTGAATGGAGAGTTCAG
CCTGGACGATCTCCAGCCGTGGCATTCTTTTGGGGCTGACTCTGTGCCAGCCAACACAGAAAACGAAGTT
GAGCCTGTTGATGCCCGCCCTGCTGCCGACCGAGGACTGACCACTCGACCAGGTTCTGGGTTGACAAATA
TCAAGACGGAGGAGATCTCTGAAGTGAATCTG
[126 nt withheld, positions 4868-4993]
ACAGTGATCGTCATCAACTTGGTGATGCTGAAGAAGAAACAGTACACATCCATTCATCATGGTGTGGTGG
AGGTTGACGCCGCTGTCACCCCAGAGGAGCGCCACCTGTCCAAGATGCAGCAGAACGGCTACGAAAATCC
AACCTACAAGTTCTTTGAGCAGATGCAGAACTAGATCCACCCAGCTTTCTTGTACAAAGTGGTTGATCTA
GAGGGCCCGCGGTTCGAACTCGAGGACTACAAGGACGACGATGACAAGTCGGCCGCTGGAGGATACCCCT
ACGACGTGCCCGACTACGCCTAGAATTCCGCCCCCCCCCCCTAACGTTACTGGCCGAAGCCGCTTGGAAT
AAGGCCGGTGTGCGTTTGTCTATATGTTATTTTCCACCATATTGCCGTCTTTTGGCAATGTGAGGGCCCG
GAAACCTGGCCCTGTCTTCTTGACGAGCATTCCTAGGGGTCTTTCCCCTCTCGCCAAAGGAATGCAAGGT
CTGTTGAATGTCGTGAAGGAAGCAGTTCCTCTGGAAGCTTCTTGAAGACAAACAACGTCTGTAGCGACCC
TTTGCAGGCAGCGGAACCCCCCACCTGGCGACAGGTGCCTCTGCGGCCAAAAGCCACGTGTATAAGATAC
ACCTGCAAAGGCGGCACAACCCCAGTGCCACGTTGTGAGTTGGATAGTTGTGGAAAGAGTCAAATGGCTC
TCCTCAAGCGTATTCAACAAGGGGCTGAAGGATGCCCAGAAGGTACCCCATTGTATGGGATCTGATCTGG
GGCCTCGGTGCACATGCTTTACATGTGTTTAGTCGAGGTTAAAAAAACGTCTAGGCCCCCCGAACCACGG
GGACGTGGTTTTCCTTTGAAAAACACGATGATAATATGGCCACAACCATGACCGAGTACAAGCCCACGGT
GCGCCTCGCCACCCGCGACGACGTCCCCAGGGCCGTACGCACCCTCGCCGCCGCGTTCGCCGACTACCCC
GCCACGCGCCACACCGTCGATCCGGACCGCCACATCGAGCGGGTCACCGAGCTGCAAGAACTCTTCCTCA
CGCGCGTCGGGCTCGACATCGGCAAGGTGTGGGTCGCGGACGACGGCGCCGCGGTGGCGGTCTGGACCAC
GCCGGAGAGCGTCGAAGCGGGGGCGGTGTTCGCCGAGATCGGCCCGCGCATGGCCGAGTTGAGCGGTTCC
CGGCTGGCCGCGCAGCAACAGATGGAAGGCCTCCTGGCGCCGCACCGGCCCAAGGAGCCCGCGTGGTTCC
TGGCCACCGTCGGCGTCTCGCCCGACCACCAGGGCAAGGGTCTGGGCAGCGCCGTCGTGCTCCCCGGAGT
GGAGGCGGCCGAGCGCGCCGGGGTGCCCGCCTTCCTGGAGACCTCCGCGCCCCGCAACCTCCCCTTCTAC
GAGCGGCTCGGCTTCACCGTCACCGCCGACGTCGAGGTGCCCGAAGGACCGCGCACCTGGTGCATGACCC
GCAAGCCCGGTGCCTGATGCATCGATGGATCCTAATCAACCTCTGGATTACAAAATTTGTGAAAGATTGA
CTGGTATTCTTAACTATGTTGCTCCTTTTACGCTATGTGGATACGCTGCTTTAATGCCTTTGTATCATGC
TATTGCTTCCCGTATGGCTTTCATTTTCTCCTCCTTGTATAAATCCTGGTTGCTGTCTCTTTATGAGGAG
TTGTGGCCCGTTGTCAGGCAACGTGGCGTGGTGTGCACTGTGTTTGCTGACGCAACCCCCACTGGTTGGG
GCATTGCCACCACCTGTCAGCTCCTTTCCGGGACTTTCGCTTTCCCCCTCCCTATTGCCACGGCGGAACT
CATCGCCGCCTGCCTTGCCCGCTGCTGGACAGGGGCTCGGCTGTTGGGCACTGACAATTCCGTGGTGTTG
TCGGGGAAATCATCGTCCTTTCCTTGGCTGCTCGCCTGTGTTGCCACCTGGATTCTGCGCGGGACGTCCT
TCTGCTACGTCCCTTCGGCCCTCAATCCAGCGGACCTTCCTTCCCGCGGCCTGCTGCCGGCTCTGCGGCC
TCTTCCGCGTCTTCGCCTTCGCCCTCAGACGAGTCGGATCTCCCTTTGGGCCGCCTCCCCGCCTGAGATC
CTTTAAGACCAATGACTTACAAGGCAGCTGTAGATCTTAGCCACTTTTTAAAAGAAAAGGGGGGACTGGA
AGGGCTAATTCACTCCCAACGAAGACAAGATCTGCTTTTTGCTTGTACTGGGTCTCTCTGGTTAGACCAG
ATCTGAGCCTGGGAGCTCTCTGGCTAACTAGGGAACCCACTGCTTAAGCCTCAATAAAGCTTGCCTTGAG
TGCTTCAAGTAGTGTGTGCCCGTCTGTTGTGTGACTCTGGTAACTAGAGATCCCTCAGACCCTTTTAGTC
AGTGTGGAAAATCTCTAGCAGTAGTAGTTCATGTCATCTTATTATTCAGTATTTATAACTTGCAAAGAAA
TGAATATCAGAGAGTGAGAGGCCCGGGTTAATTAAGGAAAGGGCTAGATCATTCTTGAAGACGAAAGGGC
CTCGTGATACGCCTATTTTTATAGGTTAATGTCATGATAATAATGGTTTCTTAGACGTCAGGTGGCACTT
TTCGGGGAAATGTGCGCGGAACCCCTATTTGTTTATTTTTCTAAATACATTCAAATATGTATCCGCTCAT
GAGACAATAACCCTGATAAATGCTTCAATAATATTGAAAAAGGAAGAGTATGAGTATTCAACATTTCCGT
GTCGCCCTTATTCCCTTTTTTGCGGCATTTTGCCTTCCTGTTTTTGCTCACCCAGAAACGCTGGTGAAAG
TAAAAGATGCTGAAGATCAGTTGGGTGCACGAGTGGGTTACATCGAACTGGATCTCAACAGCGGTAAGAT
CCTTGAGAGTTTTCGCCCCGAAGAACGTTTTCCAATGATGAGCACTTTTAAAGTTCTGCTATGTGGCGCG
GTATTATCCCGTGTTGACGCCGGGCAAGAGCAACTCGGTCGCCGCATACACTATTCTCAGAATGACTTGG
TTGAGTACTCACCAGTCACAGAAAAGCATCTTACGGATGGCATGACAGTAAGAGAATTATGCAGTGCTGC
CATAACCATGAGTGATAACACTGCGGCCAACTTACTTCTGACAACGATCGGAGGACCGAAGGAGCTAACC
GCTTTTTTGCACAACATGGGGGATCATGTAACTCGCCTTGATCGTTGGGAACCGGAGCTGAATGAAGCCA
TACCAAACGACGAGCGTGACACCACGATGCCTGTAGCAATGGCAACAACGTTGCGCAAACTATTAACTGG
CGAACTACTTACTCTAGCTTCCCGGCAACAATTAATAGACTGGATGGAGGCGGATAAAGTTGCAGGACCA
CTTCTGCGCTCGGCCCTTCCGGCTGGCTGGTTTATTGCTGATAAATCTGGAGCCGGTGAGCGTGGGTCTC
GCGGTATCATTGCAGCACTGGGGCCAGATGGTAAGCCCTCCCGTATCGTAGTTATCTACACGACGGGGAG
TCAGGCAACTATGGATGAACGAAATAGACAGATCGCTGAGATAGGTGCCTCACTGATTAAGCATTGGTAA
CTGTCAGACCAAGTTTACTCATATATACTTTAGATTGATTTAAAACTTCATTTTTAATTTAAAAGGATCT
AGGTGAAGATCCTTTTTGATAATCTCATGACCAAAATCCCTTAACGTGAGTTTTCGTTCCACTGAGCGTC
AGACCCCGTAGAAAAGATCAAAGGATCTTCTTGAGATCCTTTTTTTCTGCGCGTAATCTGCTGCTTGCAA
ACAAAAAAACCACCGCTACCAGCGGTGGTTTGTTTGCCGGATCAAGAGCTACCAACTCTTTTTCCGAAGG
TAACTGGCTTCAGCAGAGCGCAGATACCAAATACTGTTCTTCTAGTGTAGCCGTAGTTAGGCCACCACTT
CAAGAACTCTGTAGCACCGCCTACATACCTCGCTCTGCTAATCCTGTTACCAGTGGCTGCTGCCAGTGGC
GATAAGTCGTGTCTTACCGGGTTGGACTCAAGACGATAGTTACCGGATAAGGCGCAGCGGTCGGGCTGAA
CGGGGGGTTCGTGCACACAGCCCAGCTTGGAGCGAACGACCTACACCGAACTGAGATACCTACAGCGTGA
GCTATGAGAAAGCGCCACGCTTCCCGAAGGGAGAAAGGCGGACAGGTATCCGGTAAGCGGCAGGGTCGGA
ACAGGAGAGCGCACGAGGGAGCTTCCAGGGGGAAACGCCTGGTATCTTTATAGTCCTGTCGGGTTTCGCC
ACCTCTGACTTGAGCGTCGATTTTTGTGATGCTCGTCAGGGGGGCGGAGCCTATGGAAAAACGCCAGCAA
CGCGGCCTTTTTACGGTTCCTGGCCTTTTGCTGGCCTTTTGCTCACATGTTCTTTCCTGCGTTATCCCCT
GATTCTGTGGATAACCGTATTACCGCCTTTGAGTGAGCTGATACCGCTCGCCGCAGCCGAACGACCGAGC
GCAGCGAGTCAGTGAGCGAGGAAGCGGAAGAGCGCCCAATACGCAAACCGCCTCTCCCCGCGCGTTGGCC
GATTCATTAATGCAGCAAGCTCATGGCTGACTAATTTTTTTTATTTATGCAGAGGCCGAGGCCGCCTCGG
CCTCTGAGCTATTCCAGAAGTAGTGAGGAGGCTTTTTTGGAGGCCTAGGCTTTTGCAAAAAGCTCCCCGT
GGCACGACAGGTTTCCCGACTGGAAAGCGGGCAGTGAGCGCAACGCAATTAATGTGAGTTAGCTCACTCA
TTAGGCACCCCAGGCTTTACACTTTATGCTTCCGGCTCGTATGTTGTGTGGAATTGTGAGCGGATAACAA
TTTCACACAGGAAACAGCTATGACATGATTACGAATTTCACAAATAAAGCATTTTTTTCACTGCATTCTA
GTTGTGGTTTGTCCAAACTCATCAATGTATCTTATCATGTCTGGATCAACTGGATAACTCAAGCTAACCA
AAATCATCCCAAACTTCCCACCCCATACCCTATTACCACTGCCAATTACCTGTGGTTTCATTTACTCTAA
ACCTGTGATTACTCTGAATTATTTTCATTTTAAAGAAATTGTATTTGTTAAATATGTACTACAAACTTAG
TAGT
